Addgene plasmid #211817: pEJS-HZ96 AAV-SpABE8e-N-terminus_tracrRNA
Purpose: AAV vector expressing N-terminal of SpCas9-ABE8e and tracrRNA
Depositing lab: Erik Sontheimer. Depositing organization: University of Massachusetts, Worcester. Publication: Self-delivering, chemically modified CRISPR RNAs for AAV co-delivery and genome editing in vivo. Zhang H, Kelly K, Lee J, Echeverria D, Cooper D, Panwala R, Amrani N, Chen Z, Gaston N, Wagh A, Newby GA, Xie J, Liu DR, Gao G, Wolfe SA, Khvorova A, Watts JK, Sontheimer EJ. Nucleic Acids Res. 2023 Nov 30:gkad1125. doi: 10.1093/nar/gkad1125. PubMed 38033325.
Backbone
  Vector backbone: AAV backbone
  Backbone size w/o insert (bp): 3097
  Total vector size (bp): 7460
  Vector type: Mammalian Expression, AAV
Growth in bacteria
  Bacterial resistance: Ampicillin, 100 μg/mL
  Growth temperature: 30°C
  Growth strain: NEB Stable
  Copy number: Unknown
Gene/Insert
  Gene/Insert name: N-terminus of SpCas9-ABE8e and tracrRNA
  Species: Synthetic
  Insert size (bp): 4395
  Promoter: chicken β-actin promoter and U6 promoter
  Cloning method: Gibson Cloning
  Sequencing primers: 5′ cagggtacccgttacataact; 3′ gcggccgcgagggcctatttccca
Terms and licenses: Academic/Nonprofit Terms; Industry Terms: Not Available to Industry
Depositor comments: Please visit https://doi.org/10.1101/2023.03.20.533459 for bioRxiv preprint.
How to cite: pEJS-HZ96 AAV-SpABE8e-N-terminus_tracrRNA was a gift from Erik Sontheimer (Addgene plasmid # 211817 ; http://n2t.net/addgene:211817 ; RRID:Addgene_211817)
