[The description below was written by a language model from this plasmid's Addgene catalogue record and pLannotate feature annotations shown in this document.]
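Description:
pEJS-HZ96 AAV-SpABE8e-N-terminus_tracrRNA is an AAV transfer plasmid of about 7.46 kb for mammalian expression. It carries one half of a split SpCas9 adenine base editor together with a tracrRNA expression unit. The bacterial backbone has a high-copy ColE1/pUC-type origin, an f1 phage origin, and an ampicillin resistance gene under its own promoter. Remnants of lac regulatory and lacZα sequences are also present. Two AAV2 inverted terminal repeats flank the payload and define the region that is packaged into recombinant AAV particles when the required replication, capsid and helper functions are supplied separately.

Between the ITRs sit two divergently oriented cassettes. In the first, a CMV enhancer, chicken β-actin promoter and hybrid CBA/MVM intron drive a fusion of a TadA-derived adenosine deaminase (the ABE8e variant according to the record) to the N-terminal part of SpCas9. The annotation tool matches this Cas9 segment to a D10A-bearing sequence, which fits the nickase normally used in base editors. The coding sequence ends in a fragment annotated as a DnaE N-intein. This suggests that the full-length editor is meant to be reconstituted by protein trans-splicing with a matching C-terminal half expressed from a companion vector not described here. Shortened WPRE fragments and a bGH polyadenylation signal complete this transcription unit.

In the second cassette, a human U6 Pol III promoter expresses an S. pyogenes tracrRNA. No crRNA or spacer is annotated. According to the associated publication title, the vector is used for in vivo genome editing in which AAV delivery is combined with separately supplied, chemically modified, self-delivering crRNAs.
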