Features (pLannotate 1.2.2; 23 found; start..end, strand, type, name):
     33..273     +  promoter       U6 promoter: RNA polymerase III promoter for human U6 snRNA
    283..346     +  misc_RNA       tracrRNA (fragment): trans-activating CRISPR RNA for the Streptococcus pyogenes CRISPR/Cas9 system
    360..584     -  polyA_signal   bGH poly(A) signal: bovine growth hormone polyadenylation signal
    588..670     -  misc_feature   WPRE (fragment): woodchuck hepatitis virus posttranscriptional regulatory element
    676..833     -  misc_feature   WPRE (fragment): woodchuck hepatitis virus posttranscriptional regulatory element
    914..1213    -  CDS            dnaE-N (fragment): DPO3A_SYNY3 - Experimental evidence at protein level: Swiss-Prot protein existence level 1. DNA polymerase III is a complex, multichain enzyme responsible for most of the replicative synthesis in bacteria. This DNA polymerase also exhibits 3' to 5' exonuclease activity. The alpha chain is the DNA polymerase (By similarity). From Synechocystis sp. (strain PCC 6803 / Kazusa).
   1211..1327    -  CDS            dCas9(C) (fragment): C-terminal portion of catalytically inactive Streptococcus pyogenes dCas9 carrying the N863A mutation (Zetsche et al., 2015)
   1328..2929    -  CDS            dCas9(N): N-terminal portion of catalytically inactive Streptococcus pyogenes dCas9 carrying the D10A mutation (Zetsche et al., 2015)
   3032..3523    -  CDS            tadA: TADA_ECOLI - Also known as yfhC. Experimental evidence at protein level: Swiss-Prot protein existence level 1. Catalyzes the deamination of adenosine to inosine at the wobble position 34 of tRNA(Arg2). Essential for cell viability. From Escherichia coli (strain K12).
   3598..3825    -  intron         hybrid intron: hybrid between chicken β-actin (CBA) and minute virus of mice (MMV) introns (Gray et al., 2011)
   3826..4103    -  promoter       chicken β-actin promoter: No description available
   4105..4390    -  enhancer       CMV enhancer: human cytomegalovirus immediate early enhancer; contains an 18-bp deletion relative to the standard CMV enhancer
   4413..4543    +  repeat_region  AAV2 ITR (fragment): inverted terminal repeat of adeno-associated virus serotype 2 inverted
   4593..4609    -  protein_bind   lac operator: The lac repressor binds to the lac operator to inhibit transcription in E. coli. This inhibition can be relieved by adding lactose or isopropyl-β-D-thiogalactopyranoside (IPTG). lac repressor encoded by lacI
   4617..4647    -  promoter       lac promoter: promoter for the E. coli lac operon
   4662..4683    -  protein_bind   CAP binding site: CAP binding activates transcription in the presence of cAMP. E. coli catabolite activator protein
   4696..4788    -  CDS            lacI (fragment): lac repressor; lacI; The lac repressor binds to the lac operator to inhibit transcription in E. coli. This inhibition can be relieved by adding lactose or isopropyl-β-D-thiogalactopyranoside (IPTG).
   4971..5559    -  rep_origin     ori: high-copy-number ColE1/pMB1/pBR322/pUC origin of replication
   5730..6590    -  CDS            AmpR: β-lactamase; bla; confers resistance to ampicillin, carbenicillin, and related antibiotics
   6591..6695    -  promoter       AmpR promoter: bla
   6748..7176    -  rep_origin     f1 ori (sequence partly withheld): f1 bacteriophage origin of replication; arrow indicates direction of (+) strand synthesis
   7181..7338    -  CDS            lacZα (fragment): LacZα fragment of β-galactosidase; lacZ fragment
   7352..24      -  repeat_region  AAV2 ITR (fragment) (across the origin): inverted terminal repeat of adeno-associated virus serotype 2 inverted
>Addgene plasmid #211817 | pEJS-HZ96 AAV-SpABE8e-N-terminus_tracrRNA | addgene full sequence | sequence record 418386 | Addgene NGS Result
CCAACTCCATCACTAGGGGTTCCTGCGGCCGCGAGGGCCTATTTCCCATGATTCCTTCATATTTGCATAT
ACGATACAAGGCTGTTAGAGAGATAATTAGAATTAATTTGACTGTAAACACAAAGATATTAGTACAAAAT
ACGTGACGTAGAAAGTAATAATTTCTTGGGTAGTTTGCAGTTTTAAAATTATGTTTTAAAATGGACTATC
ATATGCTTACCGTAACTTGAAAGTATTTCGATTTCTTGGCTTTATATATCTTGTGGAAAGGACGAAACAC
CGAGCATAGCAAGTTAAAATAAGGCTAGTCCGTTATCAACTTGAAAAAGTGGCACCGAGTCGGTGCTTTT
TTTCTCGAGCCATAGAGCCCACCGCATCCCCAGCATGCCTGCTATTGTCTTCCCAATCCTCCCCCTTGCT
GTCCTGCCCCACCCCACCCCCCAGAATAGAATGACACCTACTCAGACAATGCGATGCAATTTCCTCATTT
TATTAGGAAAGGACAGTGGGAGTGGCACCTTCCAGGGTCAAGGAAGGCACGGGGGAGGGGCAAACAACAG
ATGGCTGGCAACTAGAAGGCACAGTCGCACCACGGAATTGTCAGTGCCCAACAGCCGAGCCCCTGTCCAG
CAGCGGGCAAGGCAGGCGGCGATGAGTTCCGCCGTGGCAAGAACTAACCAGGATTTATACAAGGAGGAGA
AAATGAAAGCCATACGGGAAGCAATAGCATGATACAAAGGCATTAAAGCAGCGTATCCACATAGCGTAAA
AGGAGCAACATAGTTAAGAATACCAGTCAATCTTTCACAAATTTTGTAATCCAGAGGTTGATTATCAGAT
CTTACACCTTTCTCTTTTTCTTGGGCTCAAACTCACTCCCGTCTGCTGTTCTTTTACTGCCTCCGCTATT
AGGCAGGTTATCCACTCTCATCAGGTCCAGCTCCCGCTCGAAAATCTCGTCGATGGGCAGCATCTGGCCA
TCCACTGTCATGAACTTGTGGTCCTTGGTTGCCCTGATCAGGCTGCCGTCCTCCAGGCAATACTCGAACA
CCTCCTGCTCTCCCCTATCGTGCCACTGTGCCACGGGCTGTGTATAGATGTTGCCATTGTTATCCACAGA
GTACACGGTACACTCGATCCTCTTCTCCACGATCTTGCCGATTGGCAGCAGGCCATACTCCACTGTCAGG
ATCTCTGTCTCGTAGGACAGGCACTCGATTTTCTTGAAGTAGTCCTCTTTCAGCTGCTTCACGGTCACTT
TCCGGTTGGTCTTGAACAGCAGGTCCACGATGGCCTTTTTCTGCTCGCCGCTCAGGAAGGCGGGCTTTCT
CATTCCCTCGGTCACGTATTTCACTTTGGTCAGCTCGTTATACACGGTGAAGTACTCGTACAGCAGGCTG
TGCTTGGGCAGCACCTTCTCGTTGGGCAGGTTCTTATCGAAGTTGGTCATCCGCTCGATGAAGCTCTGGG
CGGAAGCGCCCTTGTCCACCACTTCCTCGAAGTTCCAGGGGGTGATGGTTTCCTCGCTCTTTCTGGTCAT
CCAGGCGAATCTGCTGTTTCCCCTGGCCAGAGGGCCCACGTAGTAGGGGATGCGGAAGGTCAGGATCTTC
TCGATCTTTTCCCGGTTGTCCTTCAGGAATGGGTAAAAATCTTCCTGCCGCCGCAGAATGGCGTGCAGCT
CTCCCAGGTGGATCTGGTGGGGGATGCTGCCGTTGTCGAAGGTCCGCTGCTTCCGCAGCAGGTCCTCTCT
GTTCAGCTTCACGAGCAGTTCCTCGGTGCCGTCCATCTTTTCCAGGATGGGCTTGATGAACTTGTAGAAC
TCTTCCTGGCTGGCTCCGCCGTCAATGTAGCCGGCGTAGCCGTTCTTGCTCTGGTCGAAGAAAATCTCTT
TGTACTTCTCAGGCAGCTGCTGCCGCACGAGAGCTTTCAGCAGGGTCAGGTCCTGGTGGTGCTCGTCGTA
TCTCTTGATCATAGAGGCGCTCAGGGGGGCCTTGGTGATCTCGGTGTTCACTCTCAGGATGTCGCTCAGC
AGGATGGCGTCGGACAGGTTCTTGGCGGCCAGAAACAGGTCGGCGTACTGGTCGCCGATCTGGGCCAGCA
GGTTGTCCAGGTCGTCGTCGTAGGTGTCCTTGCTCAGCTGCAGTTTGGCATCCTCGGCCAGGTCGAAGTT
GCTCTTGAAGTTGGGGGTCAGGCCCAGGCTCAGGGCAATCAGGTTTCCGAACAGGCCATTCTTCTTCTCG
CCGGGCAGCTGGGCGATCAGATTTTCCAGCCGTCTGCTCTTGCTCAGTCTGGCAGACAGGATGGCCTTGG
CGTCCACGCCGCTGGCGTTGATGGGGTTTTCCTCGAACAGCTGGTTGTAGGTCTGCACCAGCTGGATGAA
CAGCTTGTCCACGTCGCTGTTGTCGGGGTTCAGGTCGCCCTCGATCAGGAAGTGGCCCCGGAACTTGATC
ATGTGGGCCAGGGCCAGATAGATCAGCCGCAGGTCGGCCTTGTCGGTGCTGTCCACCAGTTTCTTTCTCA
GGTGGTAGATGGTGGGGTACTTCTCGTGGTAGGCCACCTCGTCCACGATGTTGCCGAAGATGGGGTGCCG
CTCGTGCTTCTTATCCTCTTCCACCAGGAAGGACTCTTCCAGTCTGTGGAAGAAGCTGTCGTCCACCTTG
GCCATCTCGTTGCTGAAGATCTCTTGCAGATAGCAGATCCGGTTCTTCCGTCTGGTGTATCTTCTTCTGG
CGGTTCTCTTCAGCCGGGTGGCCTCGGCTGTTTCGCCGCTGTCGAACAGCAGGGCTCCGATCAGGTTCTT
CTTGATGCTGTGCCGGTCGGTGTTGCCCAGCACCTTGAATTTCTTGCTGGGCACCTTGTACTCGTCGGTG
ATCACGGCCCAGCCCACAGAGTTGGTGCCGATGGCCAGGCCGATGCTGTACTTCTTGTCTGACCCCCCGC
TGCTGCCCCCGCTGCTTTCAGGTGTTGCGCTCTCGCTTGTGCCAGGTGTCTCAGAGCCAGAGGAGCCTCC
GCTAGATCCTCCGGAGTTGATGGAGCTCTGGGCCTTCTTCTGAGCATTGAACACCTGTCTAGGCATCCGA
TAGAAATCGCACAGCAGGGCGGCACATTCATCTGCCAGGATTCCCTCGGTAATTTCGACGCGGTGATTCA
TGCCGGGGTAGTTCAGCACGTTCATCAGGGAGCCTGCGGCGCCTCTTTTTGAGTTCCTCACGCCAAACAC
CACGCGGCCGATCCTAGAGTGGATCATGGCGCCGGCGCACATCACGCAAGGCTCGAATGTCACGTACAGG
GTGGCGTCAATCAGTCTGTAGTTCTGCATGACCAGGCCGCCCTGTCTCAGGGCCATAATTTCGGCATGGG
CTGTTGGGTCGTGCAGGCCGATGGCTCTGTTCCAGCCCTCGCCGATCACTCTATTGTTCAGCACCAGCAC
GGCTCCCACAGGCACCTCCCTCTCATCCCGTGCCCTCTTGGCCAGGGTCAGGGCATGTCTCATCCAGTAC
TCGTGGGAAAACTCCACCTCAGAGACTTTCCGCTTCTTCTTTGGTGACTCGAACTCGCTTCCATCGGCTG
TCCGTTTCATGGTGGCACCGGTCCAACCTGAAAAAAAGTGATTTCAGGCAGGTGCTCCAGGTAATTAAAC
ATTAATACCCCACCAACCAACCATCCCTTAAACCCTTACCTCTTGCTCAGCTAATTACAGCCCGGAGGAG
AAGGGCCGTCCCGCCCGCTCACCTGTGGGAGTAACGCGGTCAGTCAGAGCCGGGGCGGGCGGCGCGAGGC
GGCGGCGGAGCGGGGCACGGGGCGAAGGCAGCGCGCAGCGACTCCCGCCCGCCGCGCGCTTCGCTTTTTA
TAGGGCCGCCGCCGCCGCCGCCTCGCCATAAAAGGAAACTTTCGGAGCGCGCCGCTCTGATTGGCTGCCG
CCGCACCTCTCCGCCTCGCCCCGCCCCGCCCCTCGCCCCGCCCCGCCCCGCCTGGCGCGCGCCCCCCCCC
CCCCCCCGCCCCCATCGCTGCACAAAATAATTAAAAAATAAATAAATACAAAATTGGGGGTGGGGAGGGG
GGGGAGATGGGGAGAGTGAAGCAGAACGTGGGGCTCACCTCGACCATGGTAATAGCGATGACTAATACGT
AGATGTACTGCCAAGTAGGAAAGTCCCATAAGGTCATGTACTGGGCACAATGCCAGGCGGGCCATTTACC
GTCATTGACGTCAATAGGGGGCGTACTTGGCATATGATACACTTGATGTACTGCCAAGTGGGCAGTTTAC
CGTAAATACTCCACCCATTGACGTCAATGGAAAGTCCCTATTGGCGTTACTATTGACGTCAATGGGCGGG
GGTCGTTGGGCGGTCAGCCAGGCGGGCCATTTACCGTAAGTTATGTAACGGGTACCCTGATCTAGAGGCC
GCAGGAACCCCTAGTGATGGAGTTGGCCACTCCCTCTCTGCGCGCTCGCTCGCTCACTGAGGCCGGGCGA
CCAAAGGTCGCCCGACGCCCGGGCTTTGCCCGGGCGGCCTCAGTGAGCGAGCGAGCGCGCAGCCTTAATT
AAATCTGGCGTAATCATGGTCATAGCTGTTTCCTGTGTGAAATTGTTATCCGCTCACAATTCCACACAAC
ATACGAGCCGGAAGCATAAAGTGTAAAGCCTGGGGTGCCTAATGAGTGAGCTAACTCACATTAATTGCGT
TGCGCTCACTGCCCGCTTTCCAGTCGGGAAACCTGTCGTGCCAGCTGCATTAATGAATCGGCCAACGCGC
GGGGAGAGGCGGTTTGCGTATTGGGCGCTCTTCCGCTTCCTCGCTCACTGACTCGCTGCGCTCGGTCGTT
CGGCTGCGGCGAGCGGTATCAGCTCACTCAAAGGCGGTAATACGGTTATCCACAGAATCAGGGGATAACG
CAGGAAAGAACATGTGAGCAAAAGGCCAGCAAAAGGCCAGGAACCGTAAAAAGGCCGCGTTGCTGGCGTT
TTTCCATAGGCTCCGCCCCCCTGACGAGCATCACAAAAATCGACGCTCAAGTCAGAGGTGGCGAAACCCG
ACAGGACTATAAAGATACCAGGCGTTTCCCCCTGGAAGCTCCCTCGTGCGCTCTCCTGTTCCGACCCTGC
CGCTTACCGGATACCTGTCCGCCTTTCTCCCTTCGGGAAGCGTGGCGCTTTCTCATAGCTCACGCTGTAG
GTATCTCAGTTCGGTGTAGGTCGTTCGCTCCAAGCTGGGCTGTGTGCACGAACCCCCCGTTCAGCCCGAC
CGCTGCGCCTTATCCGGTAACTATCGTCTTGAGTCCAACCCGGTAAGACACGACTTATCGCCACTGGCAG
CAGCCACTGGTAACAGGATTAGCAGAGCGAGGTATGTAGGCGGTGCTACAGAGTTCTTGAAGTGGTGGCC
TAACTACGGCTACACTAGAAGAACAGTATTTGGTATCTGCGCTCTGCTGAAGCCAGTTACCTTCGGAAAA
AGAGTTGGTAGCTCTTGATCCGGCAAACAAACCACCGCTGGTAGCGGTGGTTTTTTTGTTTGCAAGCAGC
AGATTACGCGCAGAAAAAAAGGATCTCAAGAAGATCCTTTGATCTTTTCTACGGGGTCTGACGCTCAGTG
GAACGAAAACTCACGTTAAGGGATTTTGGTCATGAGATTATCAAAAAGGATCTTCACCTAGATCCTTTTA
AATTAAAAATGAAGTTTTAAATCAATCTAAAGTATATATGAGTAAACTTGGTCTGACAGTTACCAATGCT
TAATCAGTGAGGCACCTATCTCAGCGATCTGTCTATTTCGTTCATCCATAGTTGCCTGACTCCCCGTCGT
GTAGATAACTACGATACGGGAGGGCTTACCATCTGGCCCCAGTGCTGCAATGATACCGCGAGACCCACGC
TCACCGGCTCCAGATTTATCAGCAATAAACCAGCCAGCCGGAAGGGCCGAGCGCAGAAGTGGTCCTGCAA
CTTTATCCGCCTCCATCCAGTCTATTAATTGTTGCCGGGAAGCTAGAGTAAGTAGTTCGCCAGTTAATAG
TTTGCGCAACGTTGTTGCCATTGCTACAGGCATCGTGGTGTCACGCTCGTCGTTTGGTATGGCTTCATTC
AGCTCCGGTTCCCAACGATCAAGGCGAGTTACATGATCCCCCATGTTGTGCAAAAAAGCGGTTAGCTCCT
TCGGTCCTCCGATCGTTGTCAGAAGTAAGTTGGCCGCAGTGTTATCACTCATGGTTATGGCAGCACTGCA
TAATTCTCTTACTGTCATGCCATCCGTAAGATGCTTTTCTGTGACTGGTGAGTACTCAACCAAGTCATTC
TGAGAATAGTGTATGCGGCGACCGAGTTGCTCTTGCCCGGCGTCAATACGGGATAATACCGCGCCACATA
GCAGAACTTTAAAAGTGCTCATCATTGGAAAACGTTCTTCGGGGCGAAAACTCTCAAGGATCTTACCGCT
GTTGAGATCCAGTTCGATGTAACCCACTCGTGCACCCAACTGATCTTCAGCATCTTTTACTTTCACCAGC
GTTTCTGGGTGAGCAAAAACAGGAAGGCAAAATGCCGCAAAAAAGGGAATAAGGGCGACACGGAAATGTT
GAATACTCATACTCTTCCTTTTTCAATATTATTGAAGCATTTATCAGGGTTATTGTCTCATGAGCGGATA
CATATTTGAATGTATTTAGAAAAATAAACAAATAGGGGTTCCGCGCACATTTCCCCGAAAAGTGCCACCT
AAATTGTAAGCGTTAATATTTTGTTAAAATTCGCGTTAAATTTTTGTTAAATCAGCTCATTTTTTAACCA
ATAGGCCGAAATCGGCAAAATCCCTTATAAATCAAAAGAATAGACCGAGATAGGGT
[37 nt withheld, positions 6847-6883]
AAAGAACGTGGACTCCAACGTCAAAGG
[49 nt withheld, positions 6911-6959]
T
[91 nt withheld, positions 6961-7051]
G
[124 nt withheld, positions 7053-7176]
CCCATTCGCCATTCAGGCTGCGCAACTGTTGGGAAGGGCGATCGGTGCGGGCCTCTTCGCTATTACGCCA
GCTGGCGAAAGGGGGATGTGCTGCAAGGCGATTAAGTTGGGTAACGCCAGGGTTTTCCCAGTCACGACGT
TGTAAAACGACGGCCAGTGAATTAGGTTAATTAAGGCTGCGCGCTCGCTCGCTCACTGAGGCCGCCCGGG
CAAAGCCCGGGCGTCGGGCGACCTTTGGTCGCCCGGCCTCAGTGAGCGAGCGAGCGCGCAGAGAGGGAGT
GG
